>Addgene plasmid #24122 | p3670 pCMV4-E2(16) I73A | addgene partial sequence | sequence record 29895 | 24122 with CMV-F
GTGAACCGGTCAGAATTGTTTTTATTTTTAATTTTCTTTCAAATACTTCCATCGAATTCAGATCTGGTAC
CACGCGTATCGATAAGCTTGCATGCCTGCAGGTCGACTCTAGAGCCACCATGGAGACTCTTTGCCAACGT
TTAAATGTGTGTCAGGACAAAATACTAACACATTATGAAAATGATAGTACAGACCTACGTGACCATATAG
ACTATTGGAAACACATGCGCCTAGAATGTGCTATTTATTACAAGGCCAGAGAAATGGGATTTAAACATAT
TAACCACCAGGTGGTGCCAACACTGGCTGTATCAAAGAATAAAGCATTACAAGCAGCAGAACTGCAACTA
ACGTTAGAAACAATATATAACTCACAATATAGTAATGAAAAGTGGACATTACAAGACGTTAGCCTTGAAG
TGTATTTAACTGCACCAACAGTGATGTATAAAAAAACATGGATATACAGTGGAAGTGCAGTTTGATGGAG
ACATATGCAATACAATGCATTATACAAACTGGACACATATATATATTTGTGAAGAAGCATCAGTAACTGT
GGTAGAGGGTCAAGTTGACTATTATGGTTTATATTATGTTCATGAAGGAATACGANCATATTTTGTGCAG
TTTAAAGATGATGCAGAAAATATAGTAAAATAAGTATGGGAGTTCATGCGGGTGGTCAGGTAATATTATG
TCCTACATCTGTGTTAGCACCACGA
