[The description below was written by a language model from this plasmid's Addgene catalogue record.]
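Description:
p3670 pCMV4-E2(16) I73A is a mammalian expression plasmid built on the pCMV4 backbone, which is recorded as 4874 bp without the insert. It is propagated in E. coli under ampicillin selection; the copy number is listed as unknown, and no feature table is provided, so the origin of replication and other backbone elements are not itemised. pCMV4-type vectors generally drive transcription of a cloned open reading frame from the cytomegalovirus immediate-early promoter for transient expression in transfected mammalian cells, but the catalogue entry does not explicitly list the promoter, polyadenylation signal or any mammalian selection marker.

The gene/insert fields are largely empty: the entry notes only that the insert was introduced by restriction enzyme cloning, and gives no insert name, species, size or tags. The plasmid name, however, points to the E2 protein of papillomavirus type 16 carrying an isoleucine-to-alanine substitution at residue 73, and this reading should be treated as an inference from the name rather than a stated fact. E2 is the papillomavirus regulatory protein that controls viral transcription and participates in genome replication. The associated publication concerns the role of bromodomain protein 4 in mediating the transcriptional activation function of E2, which suggests that this point mutant was used in mammalian cells alongside wild-type E2 to examine how changes in E2 affect that activity. The precise phenotype of the I73A substitution is not stated in the record.
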