Addgene plasmid #24122: p3670 pCMV4-E2(16) I73A
Depositing lab: Peter Howley. Depositing organization: Harvard Medical School. Publication: Bromodomain protein 4 mediates the papillomavirus E2 transcriptional activation function. Schweiger MR, You J, Howley PM. J Virol. 2006 May . 80(9):4276-85. 10.1128/JVI.80.9.4276-4285.2006 PubMed 16611886.
Backbone
  Vector backbone: pCMV4
  Backbone size w/o insert (bp): 4874
  Vector type: Mammalian Expression
Growth in bacteria
  Bacterial resistance: Ampicillin, 100 μg/mL
  Growth temperature: 37°C
  Growth strain: DH5alpha
  Copy number: Unknown
Gene/Insert
  Cloning method: Restriction Enzyme
  Sequencing primers: 5′ Unknown
Terms and licenses: Academic/Nonprofit Terms; Industry Terms: Not Available to Industry
How to cite: p3670 pCMV4-E2(16) I73A was a gift from Peter Howley (Addgene plasmid # 24122 ; http://n2t.net/addgene:24122 ; RRID:Addgene_24122)
